LOCUS       Exported 5658 bp ds-DNA circular SYN 12-MAY-2021
DEFINITION  Chondroitin sulfate-inducible NanoLuc expression, pNBU2 backbone,
            AmpR.
ACCESSION   .
VERSION     .
KEYWORDS    pMM659
SOURCE      synthetic DNA construct
  ORGANISM  synthetic DNA construct
REFERENCE   1 (bases 1 to 5658)
  AUTHORS   Mimee M, Tucker AC, Voigt CA, Lu TK
  TITLE     Programming a Human Commensal Bacterium, Bacteroides
            thetaiotaomicron, to Sense and Respond to Stimuli in the Murine Gut
            Microbiota.
  JOURNAL   Cell Syst. 2015 Jul 29;1(1):62-71. doi: 10.1016/j.cels.2015.06.001.
  PUBMED    26918244
REFERENCE   2 (bases 1 to 5658)
  AUTHORS   .
  TITLE     Direct Submission
  JOURNAL   Exported May 12, 2021 from SnapGene Server 1.1.58
            http://www.snapgene.com
FEATURES             Location/Qualifiers
     source          1..5658
                     /organism="synthetic DNA construct"
                     /mol_type="other DNA"
     CDS             3738..4598
                     /codon_start=1
                     /gene="bla"
                     /product="beta-lactamase"
                     /label=AmpR
                     /note="confers resistance to ampicillin, carbenicillin, and
                     related antibiotics"
                     /translation="MSIQHFRVALIPFFAAFCLPVFAHPETLVKVKDAEDQLGARVGYI
                     ELDLNSGKILESFRPEERFPMMSTFKVLLCGAVLSRIDAGQEQLGRRIHYSQNDLVEYS
                     PVTEKHLTDGMTVRELCSAAITMSDNTAANLLLTTIGGPKELTAFLHNMGDHVTRLDRW
                     EPELNEAIPNDERDTTMPVAMATTLRKLLTGELLTLASRQQLIDWMEADKVAGPLLRSA
                     LPAGWFIADKSGAGERGSRGIIAALGPDGKPSRIVVIYTTGSQATMDERNRQIAEIGAS
                     LIKHW"
     primer_bind     complement(3956..3975)
                     /label=Amp-R
                     /note="Ampicillin resistance gene, reverse primer"
     oriT            4729..4838
                     /note="incP origin of transfer"
     rep_origin      5009..5397
                     /label=R6K gamma ori
                     /note="gamma replication origin from E. coli plasmid R6K;
                     requires the R6K initiator protein pi for replication"
ORIGIN
        1 cgattggcgt cagaccgcgg gttataattt ggatcaagtc ctggaacagg gtggcgtaag
       61 ctctctgttc cagaacctgg gtgtgagcgt gacgccgatt cagcgcatcg ttctgtccgg
      121 cgagaacggt ctgaaaattg atattcatgt gatcatcccg tacgaaggcc tgagcggtga
      181 ccaaatgggt caaatcgaga aaatctttaa agtcgtctac ccagttgacg atcaccactt
      241 caaggttatc ttgcattacg gtacgctggt gattgatggt gtgaccccga atatgattga
      301 ctatttcggc cgtccgtatg aaggcattgc cgtttttgac ggtaaaaaga tcaccgtcac
      361 cggtaccctg tggaatggca ataagattat tgacgagcgt ctgattaacc cggacggcag
      421 cctgctgttc cgcgtgacca tcaacggtgt cacgggttgg cgtctgtgcg agcgcatcct
      481 ggcataatga actgcacttg ctttgataat taatgataaa caatctaaaa gcactctaat
      541 cgttatcgga gtgcttttag attactaatc aaattgcttc tactaattgc ctatcttcca
      601 gtgatggaac agcatttgtg cattggctgc aacaatcagc cttacttgtg cctgttctat
      661 ttccgaaccg accgcttgta tgaatccatc aaaattcgtt ttctctatgt tggattcctt
      721 gttgctcata ttgtgatgat aatttctaca aatatagtca ttggtaacta tctatgaaac
      781 tgtttgatac ttttatagtt gattaaactt gttcatggca tttgccttaa tatcatccgc
      841 tatgtcaatg tagggtttca tagctttgta gtcgctgtgt cccgtccatt tcatgaccac
      901 ctgtgccggg attccgagag ccagcgcatt gcagatgaat gtccttcttc ctgcatgggt
      961 actgagcaaa gcgtatttgg gtgtgacttc atcaatacgt tcatttccct tgtagtaggt
     1021 ttcccgtaca ggctcgttga tttctgccag ttcgcccagc tctttcaggt aatcgttcat
     1081 cttctggttg ctgatgacgg gcagagccat gtaattctcg aaatggatgt ccttgtattt
     1141 gtccagtatg gctttgctgt atttgttcag ttcaatcgtc aggctgtcgg cagtcttgac
     1201 tgtggttatt tcgatgtggt cggacttcac atcgcttctt ttcagattgc gaacatccga
     1261 ataccgcaaa ctcgtaaagc agcagaacag gaaaacatca cgcacacgtt ccaggtattg
     1321 cttatccttg ggtatctggt agtctttcag cttgttcagt tcatcccaag tcaggaagat
     1381 tacttttttc gaggtggttt tcagtttcgg tttgaacgta tcgtatgcaa tgttctgatg
     1441 atgtcctttc ttgaagctcc agcgcaggaa ccatttgagg aatcccattt gcttgccgat
     1501 ggtgctgttt ctcatatcct tggtgtcacg caggaagttg acgtattcgt tcaatccaaa
     1561 ctcgttgaaa tagttgaacg ttgcatcctc cttgaactct ttgaggtggt tcctcactgc
     1621 tgcaaatttt tcataggtgg atgccgtcca gttattctgg ttaccgcact cttttacaaa
     1681 ctcatcgaac acctcccaaa agctgacagg ggcttcttcc ggctgttctt cgctggtgtc
     1741 tttcattctc atgttgaaag cttccttcaa ctgttgggtc gttggcatga cctcctgcac
     1801 ctcaaattcc ttgaaaatat tctggatttc ggcatagtat ttcagcaagt ccgtattgat
     1861 ttcggctgca ctttgcttta gcttgttggt acatccgctc tttacccgct gcttatctgc
     1921 atcccatttg gctacgtcaa tccggtagcc cgttgtaaac tcgatgcgtt ggctggcaaa
     1981 gatgacacgc atacggatgg gtacgttctc tacgattggc acaccgttct ttttccggct
     2041 ctccaatgca aaaatgatgt tgcgcttgat attcataatt gggtgcgttt gaaattctac
     2101 acccaaatat acacccaatt attgagatag caaaagacat ttagaaacat ttacttttac
     2161 tctatattgt aatttacact tgattatcag tcgtttgcag tcttatgata ttctgtgaaa
     2221 gtataagttc gagagcctgt ctctccgcaa aaaacgctga aaatcagcag attgcaaaac
     2281 aaacaccctg ttttacaccc aagaatgtaa agtcggctgt ttttgtttta tttaagataa
     2341 tacaaccact acataataaa agagtagcga tattaaaaga atccgatgag aaaagactaa
     2401 tatttatcta tccattcagt ttgatttttc aggactttac atcgtcctga aagtatttgt
     2461 tggtaccggt accgaggacg cgtaaacatt tacagttgca tgtggcctat tgtttttagc
     2521 cgttaaatat tttataacta ttaaatagcg atacaaattg ttcgaaacta atattgttta
     2581 tatcatatat tctcgcatgt tttaaagctt tattaaattg attttttgta aacagttttt
     2641 cgtactcttt gttaacccat ttcattacaa aagtttcata tttttttctc tctttaaatg
     2701 ccatttttgc tggctttctt tttaatacaa ttaatgtgct atccacttta ggttttggat
     2761 ggaaataata cctaggaatt tttgctaata tagaaatatc tacctctgcc attaacagca
     2821 atgctagtga tctgtttgta tctaataaca ttttagcaaa accatattcc actattaaat
     2881 aacttattgt ggctgaactt tcaaaaacaa tttttcgaat tatatttgtg cttatgttgt
     2941 aaggtatgct gccaaatatt ttatatggat tgtggctagg aaatgtaaat ttcagtatat
     3001 catcatttac tatttgatag ttaggataat ttaagagctt attacgagtt acctcacata
     3061 atttagaatc aatttctatc gccgttacaa aattacatct ctttaccaat ccagcagtaa
     3121 aatgaccttt ccctgcacct atttcaaaga tgttatcttt ttcatctaaa cttatgcaat
     3181 tcattatttt ttctatgtga tattttgaag taataaaatt ttgactatct tttatattta
     3241 ctttgttcat tataacctct ccttaattta ttgcatctct tttcgaatat ttatgttttt
     3301 tgagaaaaga acgtactcat ggttcatccc gatatgcgta tcggtctgta tatcagcaac
     3361 tttctatgtg tttcaactac aatagtcatc tattctcatc tttctgagtc caccccctgc
     3421 aaagcccctc tttacgacat aaaaattcgg tcggaaaagg tatgcaaaag atgtttctct
     3481 ctttaagaga aactcttcgg gatgcaaaaa tatgaaaata actccaattc accaaattat
     3541 atagcgactt ttttacaaaa tgctaaaatt tgttgatttc cgtcaagcaa ttgttgagca
     3601 aaaatgtctt ttacgataaa atgatacctc aatatcaact gtttagcaaa acgatatttc
     3661 tcttaaagag agaaacacct ttttgttcac caatccccga cttttaatcc cgcggccatg
     3721 attgaaaaag gaagagtatg agtattcaac atttccgtgt cgcccttatt cccttttttg
     3781 cggcattttg ccttcctgtt tttgctcacc cagaaacgct ggtgaaagta aaagatgctg
     3841 aagatcagtt gggtgcacga gtgggttaca tcgaactgga tctcaacagc ggtaagatcc
     3901 ttgagagttt tcgccccgaa gaacgttttc caatgatgag cacttttaaa gttctgctat
     3961 gtggcgcggt attatcccgt attgacgccg ggcaagagca actcggtcgc cgcatacact
     4021 attctcagaa tgacttggtt gagtactcac cagtcacaga aaagcatctt acggatggca
     4081 tgacagtaag agaattatgc agtgctgcca taaccatgag tgataacact gcggccaact
     4141 tacttctgac aacgatcgga ggaccgaagg agctaaccgc ttttttgcac aacatggggg
     4201 atcatgtaac tcgccttgat cgttgggaac cggagctgaa tgaagccata ccaaacgacg
     4261 agcgtgacac cacgatgcct gtagcaatgg caacaacgtt gcgcaaacta ttaactggcg
     4321 aactacttac tctagcttcc cggcaacaat taatagactg gatggaggcg gataaagttg
     4381 caggaccact tctgcgctcg gcccttccgg ctggctggtt tattgctgat aaatctggag
     4441 ccggtgagcg tgggtctcgc ggtatcattg cagcactggg gccagatggt aagccctccc
     4501 gtatcgtagt tatctacacg acggggagtc aggcaactat ggatgaacga aatagacaga
     4561 tcgctgagat aggtgcctca ctgattaagc attggtaact gtcagaccaa gtttactcat
     4621 aacgcgtcaa ttcgaggggg atcaattccg tgataggtgg gctgcccttc ctggttggct
     4681 tggtttcatc agccatccgc ttgccctcat ctgttacgcc ggcggtagcc ggccagcctc
     4741 gcagagcagg attcccgttg agcaccgcca ggtgcgaata agggacagtg aagaaggaac
     4801 acccgctcgc gggtgggcct acttcaccta tcctgcccgg ctgacgccgt tggatacacc
     4861 aaggaaagtc tacacgaacc ctttggcaaa atcctgtata tcgtgcgaaa aaggatggat
     4921 ataccgaaaa aatcgctata atgaccccga agcagggtta tgcagcggaa aacggaattg
     4981 atccggccac gatgcgtccg gcgtagagga tctgaagatc agcagttcaa cctgttgata
     5041 gtacgtacta agctctcatg tttcacgtac taagctctca tgtttaacgt actaagctct
     5101 catgtttaac gaactaaacc ctcatggcta acgtactaag ctctcatggc taacgtacta
     5161 agctctcatg tttcacgtac taagctctca tgtttgaaca ataaaattaa tataaatcag
     5221 caacttaaat agcctctaag gttttaagtt ttataagaaa aaaaagaata tataaggctt
     5281 ttaaagcttt taaggtttaa cggttgtgga caacaagcca gggatgtaac gcactgagaa
     5341 gcccttagag cctctcaaag caattttgag tgacacagga acacttaacg gctgacatgg
     5401 gaattcccct ccaccgcggt ggcggtcatt atttataaga gatagcacat aatttgaact
     5461 attttgtacg atttgaaccc ctctttccaa caaaagaggg gtttctttgc attcgggaga
     5521 agaacaagtg atctctctct gtaaataccg gctaatgata aaccgattta ccatcggacc
     5581 taaaacgata tattctatga taaagcaatc ttttactctg tcagtgacaa tggtttttac
     5641 tctggaagat tttgttgg
//
