[The description below was written by a language model from this plasmid's Addgene catalogue record and the feature table of its GenBank file.]
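Description:
pMM659 is a 5,658 bp bacterial expression plasmid built on the pNBU2 backbone, designed to deliver a chondroitin sulfate-inducible NanoLuc luciferase reporter into Bacteroides, in the context of work on engineering the human gut commensal Bacteroides thetaiotaomicron to sense and respond to stimuli. In E. coli it replicates from the R6K gamma origin, which works only when the pi initiator protein is supplied in trans. This explains the use of a pir-expressing host strain and means the plasmid cannot replicate autonomously in recipients that lack pi. It is listed as low copy. Selection in E. coli is through the beta-lactamase gene (ampicillin resistance), while the catalogue lists erythromycin as the selectable marker in Bacteroides. An incP origin of transfer allows the plasmid to be mobilised by conjugation from an E. coli donor carrying the matching transfer functions. pNBU2-type vectors are generally used as integrating vectors that insert into the Bacteroides chromosome rather than persisting as episomes.

The payload is the 516 bp NanoLuc coding sequence, a small, bright luciferase used as a quantitative luminescent readout. Its expression is described as inducible by chondroitin sulfate, so the construct can report the response of a glycan-sensing regulatory system to that polysaccharide. The annotated feature table covers only AmpR, oriT and the R6K origin, all in the last third of the sequence. It does not mark NanoLuc, the inducible promoter and its ribosome binding site, the erythromycin resistance gene or any integration functions, and the record does not name the specific promoter that provides chondroitin sulfate responsiveness.
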