Addgene plasmid #68888: pMM659
Purpose: Chondroitin sulfate-inducible NanoLuc expression, pNBU2 backbone, AmpR
Depositing lab: Timothy Lu & Christopher Voigt. Depositing organization: Massachusetts Institute of Technology. Publication: Programming a Human Commensal Bacterium, Bacteroides thetaiotaomicron, to Sense and Respond to Stimuli in the Murine Gut Microbiota. Mimee M, Tucker AC, Voigt CA, Lu TK. Cell Syst. 2015 Jul 29;1(1):62-71. doi: 10.1016/j.cels.2015.06.001. PubMed 26918244.
Backbone
  Vector backbone: pNBU2
  Total vector size (bp): 5658
  Vector type: Bacterial Expression
  Selectable markers: Erythromycin in Bacteroides
Growth in bacteria
  Bacterial resistance: Ampicillin, 100 μg/mL
  Growth temperature: 37°C
  Growth strain: Pir1
  Copy number: Low Copy
Gene/Insert
  Gene/Insert name: NanoLuc
  Insert size (bp): 516
Terms and licenses: Academic/Nonprofit Terms; Industry Terms: Not Available to Industry
How to cite: pMM659 was a gift from Timothy Lu & Christopher Voigt (Addgene plasmid # 68888 ; http://n2t.net/addgene:68888 ; RRID:Addgene_68888)
