>Addgene plasmid #68888 | pMM659 | addgene partial sequence | sequence record 126146 | pGP704-R 5'-aacaagccagggatgtaacg-3'
TTGAGTGACACAGGAACACTTAACGGCTGACATGGGAATTCCCCTCCACCGCGGTGGCGGTCATTATTTA
TAAGAGATAGCACATAATTTGAACTATTTTGTACGATTTGAACCCCTCTTTCCAACAAAAGAGGGGTTTC
TTTGCATTCGGGAGAAGAACAAGTGATCTCTCTCTGTAAATACCGGCTAATGATAAACCGATTTACCATC
GGACCTAAAACGATATATTCTATGATAAAGCAATCTTTTACTCTGTCAGTGACAATGGTTTTTACTCTGG
AAGATTTTGTTGGCGATTGGCGTCAGACCGCGGGTTATAATTTGGATCAAGTCCTGGAACAGGGTGGCGT
AAGCTCTCTGTTCCAGAACCTGGGTGTGAGCGTGACGCCGATTCAGCGCATCGTTCTGTCCGGCGAGAAC
GGTCTGAAAATTGATATTCATGTGATCATCCCGTACGAAGGCCTGAGCGGTGACCAAATGGGTCAAATCG
AGAAAATCTTTAAAGTCGTCTACCCAGTTGACGATCACCACTTCAAGGTTATCTTGCATTACGGTACGCT
GGTGATTGATGGTGTGACCCCGAATATGATTGACTATTTCGGCCGTCCGTATGAAGGCATTGCCGTTTTT
GACGGTAAAAAGATCACCGTCACCGGTACCCTGTGGAATGGCAATAAGATTATTGACGAGCGTCTGATTA
ACCCGGACGGCAGCCTGCTGTTCCGCGTGACCATCAACGGTGTCACGGGTTGGCGTCTGTGCGAGCGCAT
CCTGGCATAATGAACTGCACTTGCTTTGATAATTAATGATA
