>Addgene plasmid #68888 | pMM659 | addgene partial sequence | sequence record 126216 | hhvEBNA1-R 5'-TGGAATAGCAAGGGCAGTTC-3'
TGGTCACGCGGAACAGCAGGCTGCCGTCCGGGTTAATCAGACGCTCGTCAATAATCTTATTGCCATTCCA
CAGGGTACCGGTGACGGTGATCTTTTTACCGTCAAAAACGGCAATGCCTTCATACGGACGGCCGAAATAG
TCAATCATATTCGGGGTCACACCATCAATCACCAGCGTACCGTAATGCAAGATAACCTTGAAGTGGTGAT
CGTCAACTGGGTAGACGACTTTAAAGATTTTCTCGATTTGACCCATTTGGTCACCGCTCAGGCCTTCGTA
CGGGATGATCACATGAATATCAATTTTCAGACCGTTCTCGCCGGACAGAACGATGCGCTGAATCGGCGTC
ACGCTCACACCCAGGTTCTGGAACAGAGAGCTTACGCCACCCTGTTCCAGGACTTGATCCAAATTATAAC
CCGCGGTCTGACGCCAATCGCCAACAAAATCTTCCAGAGTAAAAACCATTGTCACTGACAGAGTAAAAGA
TTGCTTTATCATAGAATATATCGTTTTAGGTCCGATGGTAAATCGGTTTATCATTAGCCGGTATTTACAG
AGAGAGATCACTTGTTCTTCTCCCGAATGCAAAGAAACCCCTCTTTTGTTGGAAAGAGGGGTTCAAATCG
TACAAAATAGTTCAAATTATGTGCTATCTCTTATAAATAATGACCGCCACCGCGGTGGAGGGGAATTCCC
ATGTCAGCCGTTAAGTGTTCCTGTGTCACTCAAAATTGCTTTGAGAGGCTCTAAGGGCTTCTCAGTGCGT
TACATCCCTGGCTTGTTGTCCACAACCGTTAAACCTTAAAAGCTTTAAAAGCCTTATATATTCTTT
